>Addgene plasmid #61198 | pCMU-MITr | depositor full sequence | sequence record 100579 | pCMU-MITr sequence 11345 bps
TGATCACAGGCAGCAACGCTCTGTCATCGTTACAATCAACATGCTACCCTCCGCGAGATCATCCGTGTTT
CAAACCCGGCAGCTTAGTTGCCGTTCTTCCGAATAGCATCGGTAACATGAGCAAAGTCTGCCGCCTTACA
ACGGCTCTCCCGCTGACGCCGTCCCGGACTGATGGGCTGCCTGTATCGAGTGGTGATTTTGTGCCGAGCT
GCCGGTCGGGGAGCTGTTGGCTGGCTGGTGGCAGGATATATTGTGGTGTAAACAAATTGACGCTTAGACA
ACTTAATAACACATTGCGGACGTTTTTAATGTACTGAATTAACGCCGAATTGAATTATCAGCTTGCATGC
CGGTCGATCTAGTAACATAGATGACACCGCGCGCGATAATTTATCCTAGTTTGCGCGCTATATTTTGTTT
TCTATCGCGTATTAAATGTATAATTGCGGGACTCTAATCATAAAAACCCATCTCATAAATAACGTCATGC
ATTACATGTTAATTATTACATGCTTAACGTAATTCAACAGAAATTATATGATAATCATCGCAAGACCGGC
AACAGGATTCAATCTTAAGAAACTTTATTGCCAAATGTTTGAACGATCTGCTTGACTCTAGCTAGAGTCC
GAACCCCAGAGTCCCGCTCAGAAGAACTCGTCAAGAAGGCGATAGAAGGCGATGCGCTGCGAATCGGGAG
CGGCGATACCGTAAAGCACGAGGAAGCGGTCAGCCCATTCGCCGCCAAGCTCTTCAGCAATATCACGGGT
AGCCAACGCTATGTCCTGATAGCGGTCCGCCACACCCAGCCGGCCACAGTCGATGAATCCAGAAAAGCGG
CCATTTTCCACCATGATATTCGGCAAGCAGGCATCGCCGTGGGTCACGACGAGATCCTCGCCGTCGGGCA
TCCGCGCCTTGAGCCTGGCGAACAGTTCGGCTGGCGCGAGCCCCTGATGCTCTTCGTCCAGATCATCCTG
ATCGACAAGACCGGCTTCCATCCGAGTACGTGCTCGCTCGATGCGATGTTTCGCTTGGTGGTCGAATGGG
CAGGTAGCCGGATCAAGCGTATGCAGCCGCCGCATTGCATCAGCCATGATGGATACTTTCTCGGCAGGAG
CAAGGTGAGATGACAGGAGATCCTGCCCCGGCACTTCGCCCAATAGCAGCCAGTCCCTTCCCGCTTCAGT
GACAACGTCGAGCACAGCTGCGCAAGGAACGCCCGTCGTGGCCAGCCACGATAGCCGCGCTGCCTCGTCT
TGGAGTTCATTCAGGGCACCGGACAGGTCGGTCTTGACAAAAAGAACCGGGCGCCCCTGCGCTGACAGCC
GGAACACGGCGGCATCAGAGCAGCCGATTGTCTGTTGTGCCCAGTCATAGCCGAATAGCCTCTCCACCCA
AGCGGCCGGAGAACCTGCGTGCAATCCATCTTGTTCAATCATGCCTCGATCGAGTTGAGAGTGAATATGA
GACTCTAATTGGATACCGAGGGGAATTTATGGAACGTCAGTGGAGCATTTTTGACAAGAAATATTTGCTA
GCTGATAGTGACCTTAGGCGACTTTTGAACGCGCAATAATGGTTTCTGACGTATGTGCTTAGCTCATTAA
ACTCCAGAAACCCGCGGCTGAGTGGCTCCTTCAACGTTGCGGTTCTGTCAGTTCCAAACGTAAAACGGCT
TGTCCCGCGTCATCGGCGGGGGTCATAACGTGACTCCCTTAATTCTCATGTATGATAATTCGAGGGTACC
CGGGGATCCTCTAGAGGGCCCGAGCGGATAACAATTTCACACAGGAAACAGCTATGACCATGATTACGCC
AAGCTATCAACTTTGTATAGAAAAGTTGAGTCTAGCTCAACAGAGCTTTTAACCCAAATTGGTACAATAG
AATACAACTTTAGATCATAATTCTCAAAAGAAAGAGATTCCTTAGCTATTCTATCTGCCACTCCATTTCC
TTCTCGGCTTGTATGCACAAGCATAAAATCCTCAAACTTGCTAAGTAGATACTTTATGTCTTGGATAATT
GGATTGAGACTTGACAAGCATAACTTTCATGTAACCAAAGACACAAGTTGCTGAGAATCCACCTCAAAAA
TGATCTTCCTATAATTGAATCGGGATAATGACAGCACAGCCCATCTAAGAGCCTCCACTTCTACTTCCAG
CACGCTTCTTACTTTTACCACAGCTCTTGCACCTAACCATAACACCTTCCCTGTATGATCGCGAAGCACC
CACCCTAAGCCACATTTTAATCCTTCTGTTGGCCATGCCCCATCAAAGTTGCACTTAACCCAAGATTGTG
GTGGAGCTTCCCATGTTTCTCGTCTGTCCCGACGGTGTTGTGGTTGGTGCTTTCCTTACATTCTGAGCCT
CTTTCCTTCTAATCCACTCATCTGCATCTTCTTGTGTCCTTACTAATACCTCATTGGTTCCAAATTCCCT
CCCTTTAAGCACCAGCTCGTTTCTGTTCTTCCACAGCCTCCCAAGTATCCAAGGGACTAAAGCCTCCACA
TTCTTCAGATCAGGATATTCTTGTTTAAGATGTTGAACTCTATGGAGGTTTGTATGAACTGATGATCTAG
GACCGGATAAGTTCCCTTCTTCATAGCGAACTTATTCAAAGAATGTTTTGTGTATCATTCTTGTTACATT
GTTATTAATGAAAAAATATTATTGGTCATTGGACTGAACACGAGTGTTAAATATGGACCAGGCCCCAAAT
AAGATCCATTGATATATGAATTAAATAACAAGAATAAATCGAGTCACCAAACCACTTGCCTTTTTTAACG
AGACTTGTTCACCAACTTGATACAAAAGTCATTATCCTATGCAAATCAATAATCATACAAAAATATCCAA
TAACACTAAAAAATTAAAAGAAATGGATAATTTCACAATATGTTATACGATAAAGAAGTTACTTTTCCAA
GAAATTCACTGATTTTATAAGCCCACTTGCATTAGATAAATGGCAAAAAAAAACAAAAAGGAAAAGAAAT
AAAGCACGAAGAATTCTAGAAAATACGAAATACGCTTCAATGCAGTGGGACCCACGGTTCAATTATTGCC
AATTTTCAGCTCCACCGTATATTTAAAAAATAAAACGATAATGCTAAAAAAATATAAATCGTAACGATCG
TTAAATCTCAACGGCTGGATCTTATGACGACCGTTAGAAATTGTGGTTGTCGACGAGTCAGTAATAAACG
GCGTCAAAGTGGTTGCAGCCGGCACACACGAGTCGTGTTTATCAACTCAAAGCACAAATACTTTTCCTCA
ACCTAAAAATAAGGCAATTAGCCAAAAACAACTTTGCGTGTAAACAACGCTCAATACACGTGTCATTTTA
TTATTAGCTATTGCTTCACCGCCTTAGCTTTCTCGTGACCTAGTCGTCCTCGTCTTTTCTTCTTCTTCTT
CTATAAAACAATACCCAAAGAGCTCTTCTTCTTCACAATTCAGATTTCAATTTCTCAAAATCTTAAAAAC
TTTCTCTCAATTCTCTCTACCGTGATCAAGGTAAATTTCTGTGTTCCTTATTCTCTCAAAATCTTCGATT
TTGTTTTCGTTCGATCCCAATTTCGTATATGTTCTTTGGTTTAGATTCTGTTAATCTTAGATCGAAGACG
ATTTTCTGGGTTTGATCGTTAGATATCATCTTAATTCTCGATTAGGGTTTCATAGATATCATCCGATTTG
TTCAAATAATTTGAGTTTTGTCGAATAATTACTCTTCGATTTGTGATTTCTATCTAGATCTGGTGTTAGT
TTCTAGTTTGTGCGATCGAATTTGTCGATTAATCTGAGTTTTTCTGATTAACAGGCAAGTTTGTACAAAA
AAGCAGGCTTCATGCTTTCACTACGTCAATCTATAAGATTTTTCAAGCCAGCCACAAGAACTTTGTGTAG
CTCTAGATATCTGCTTCAGCAAAAACCCATGGTGAGCAAGGGCGAGGAGGATAACATGGCCATCATCAAG
GAGTTCATGCGCTTCAAGGTGCACATGGAGGGCTCCGTGAACGGCCACGAGTTCGAGATCGAGGGCGAGG
GCGAGGGCCGCCCCTACGAGGGCACCCAGACCGCCAAGCTGAAGGTGACCAAGGGTGGCCCCCTGCCCTT
CGCCTGGGACATCCTGTCCCCTCAGTTCATGTACGGCTCCAAGGCCTACGTGAAGCACCCCGCCGACATC
CCCGACTACTTGAAGCTGTCCTTCCCCGAGGGCTTCAAGTGGGAGCGCGTGATGAACTTCGAGGACGGCG
GCGTGGTGACCGTGACCCAGGACTCCTCCCTGCAGGACGGCGAGTTCATCTACAAGGTGAAGCTGCGCGG
CACCAACTTCCCCTCCGACGGCCCCGTAATGCAGAAGAAGACCATGGGCTGGGAGGCCTCCTCCGAGCGG
ATGTACCCCGAGGACGGCGCCCTGAAGGGCGAGATCAAGCAGAGGCTGAAGCTGAAGGACGGCGGCCACT
ACGACGCTGAGGTCAAGACCACCTACAAGGCCAAGAAGCCCGTGCAGCTGCCCGGCGCCTACAACGTCAA
CATCAAGTTGGACATCACCTCCCACAACGAGGACTACACCATCGTGGAACAGTACGAACGCGCCGAGGGC
CGCCACTCCACCGGCGGCATGGACGAGCTGTACAAGTAAGACCCAGCTTTCTTGTACAAAGTGGAATAAG
CGGCCATGCTAGAGTCCGCAAAAATCACCAGTCTCTCTCTACAAATCTATCTCTCTCTATTTTTCTCCAG
AATAATGTGTGAGTAGTTCCCAGATAAGGGAATTAGGGTTCTTATAGGGTTTCGCTCATGTGTTGAGCAT
ATAAGAAACCCTTAGTATGTATTTGTATTTGTAAAATACTTCTATCAATAAAATTTCTAATTCCTAAAAC
CAAAATCCAGTGACGCAACTTTATTATACATAGTTGATAATTCACTGGCCGTCGTTTTACAACGTCGTGA
CTGGGAAAACGAGCTCAAGCTTAGCTTGAGCTTGGATCAGATTGTCGTTTCCCGCCTTCAGTTTAAACTA
TCAGTGTTTGACAGGATATATTGGCGGGTAAACCTAAGAGAAAAGAGCGTTTATTAGAATAACGGATATT
TAAAAGGGCGTGAAAAGGTTTATCCGTTCGTCCATTTGTATGTGCATGCCAACCACAGGGTTCCCCTCGG
GATCAAAGTACTTTGATCCAACCCCTCCGCTGCTATAGTGCAGTCGGCTTCTGACGTTCAGTGCAGCCGT
CTTCTGAAAACGACATGTCGCACAAGTCCTAAGTTACGCGACAGGCTGCCGCCCTGCCCTTTTCCTGGCG
TTTTCTTGTCGCGTGTTTTAGTCGCATAAAGTAGAATACTTGCGACTAGAACCGGAGACATTACGCCATG
AACAAGAGCGCCGCCGCTGGCCTGCTGGGCTATGCCCGCGTCAGCACCGACGACCAGGACTTGACCAACC
AACGGGCCGAACTGCACGCGGCCGGCTGCACCAAGCTGTTTTCCGAGAAGATCACCGGCACCAGGCGCGA
CCGCCCGGAGCTGGCCAGGATGCTTGACCACCTACGCCCTGGCGACGTTGTGACAGTGACCAGGCTAGAC
CGCCTGGCCCGCAGCACCCGCGACCTACTGGACATTGCCGAGCGCATCCAGGAGGCCGGCGCGGGCCTGC
GTAGCCTGGCAGAGCCGTGGGCCGACACCACCACGCCGGCCGGCCGCATGGTGTTGACCGTGTTCGCCGG
CATTGCCGAGTTCGAGCGTTCCCTAATCATCGACCGCACCCGGAGCGGGCGCGAGGCCGCCAAGGCCCGA
GGCGTGAAGTTTGGCCCCCGCCCTACCCTCACCCCGGCACAGATCGCGCACGCCCGCGAGCTGATCGACC
AGGAAGGCCGCACCGTGAAAGAGGCGGCTGCACTGCTTGGCGTGCATCGCTCGACCCTGTACCGCGCACT
TGAGCGCAGCGAGGAAGTGACGCCCACCGAGGCCAGGCGGCGCGGTGCCTTCCGTGAGGACGCATTGACC
GAGGCCGACGCCCTGGCGGCCGCCGAGAATGAACGCCAAGAGGAACAAGCATGAAACCGCACCAGGACGG
CCAGGACGAACCGTTTTTCATTACCGAAGAGATCGAGGCGGAGATGATCGCGGCCGGGTACGTGTTCGAG
CCGCCCGCGCACGTCTCAACCGTGCGGCTGCATGAAATCCTGGCCGGTTTGTCTGATGCCAAGCTGGCGG
CCTGGCCGGCCAGCTTGGCCGCTGAAGAAACCGAGCGCCGCCGTCTAAAAAGGTGATGTGTATTTGAGTA
AAACAGCTTGCGTCATGCGGTCGCTGCGTATATGATGCGATGAGTAAATAAACAAATACGCAAGGGGAAC
GCATGAAGGTTATCGCTGTACTTAACCAGAAAGGCGGGTCAGGCAAGACGACCATCGCAACCCATCTAGC
CCGCGCCCTGCAACTCGCCGGGGCCGATGTTCTGTTAGTCGATTCCGATCCCCAGGGCAGTGCCCGCGAT
TGGGCGGCCGTGCGGGAAGATCAACCGCTAACCGTTGTCGGCATCGACCGCCCGACGATTGACCGCGACG
TGAAGGCCATCGGCCGGCGCGACTTCGTAGTGATCGACGGAGCGCCCCAGGCGGCGGACTTGGCTGTGTC
CGCGATCAAGGCAGCCGACTTCGTGCTGATTCCGGTGCAGCCAAGCCCTTACGACATATGGGCCACCGCC
GACCTGGTGGAGCTGGTTAAGCAGCGCATTGAGGTCACGGATGGAAGGCTACAAGCGGCCTTTGTCGTGT
CGCGGGCGATCAAAGGCACGCGCATCGGCGGTGAGGTTGCCGAGGCGCTGGCCGGGTACGAGCTGCCCAT
TCTTGAGTCCCGTATCACGCAGCGCGTGAGCTACCCAGGCACTGCCGCCGCCGGCACAACCGTTCTTGAA
TCAGAACCCGAGGGCGACGCTGCCCGCGAGGTCCAGGCGCTGGCCGCTGAAATTAAATCAAAACTCATTT
GAGTTAATGAGGTAAAGAGAAAATGAGCAAAAGCACAAACACGCTAAGTGCCGGCCGTCCGAGCGCACGC
AGCAGCAAGGCTGCAACGTTGGCCAGCCTGGCAGACACGCCAGCCATGAAGCGGGTCAACTTTCAGTTGC
CGGCGGAGGATCACACCAAGCTGAAGATGTACGCGGTACGCCAAGGCAAGACCATTACCGAGCTGCTATC
TGAATACATCGCGCAGCTACCAGAGTAAATGAGCAAATGAATAAATGAGTAGATGAATTTTAGCGGCTAA
AGGAGGCGGCATGGAAAATCAAGAACAACCAGGCACCGACGCCGTGGAATGCCCCATGTGTGGAGGAACG
GGCGGTTGGCCAGGCGTAAGCGGCTGGGTTGTCTGCCGGCCCTGCAATGGCACTGGAACCCCCAAGCCCG
AGGAATCGGCGTGACGGTCGCAAACCATCCGGCCCGGTACAAATCGGCGCGGCGCTGGGTGATGACCTGG
TGGAGAAGTTGAAGGCCGCGCAGGCCGCCCAGCGGCAACGCATCGAGGCAGAAGCACGCCCCGGTGAATC
GTGGCAAGCGGCCGCTGATCGAATCCGCAAAGAATCCCGGCAACCGCCGGCAGCCGGTGCGCCGTCGATT
AGGAAGCCGCCCAAGGGCGACGAGCAACCAGATTTTTTCGTTCCGATGCTCTATGACGTGGGCACCCGCG
ATAGTCGCAGCATCATGGACGTGGCCGTTTTCCGTCTGTCGAAGCGTGACCGACGAGCTGGCGAGGTGAT
CCGCTACGAGCTTCCAGACGGGCACGTAGAGGTTTCCGCAGGGCCGGCCGGCATGGCCAGTGTGTGGGAT
TACGACCTGGTACTGATGGCGGTTTCCCATCTAACCGAATCCATGAACCGATACCGGGAAGGGAAGGGAG
ACAAGCCCGGCCGCGTGTTCCGTCCACACGTTGCGGACGTACTCAAGTTCTGCCGGCGAGCCGATGGCGG
AAAGCAGAAAGACGACCTGGTAGAAACCTGCATTCGGTTAAACACCACGCACGTTGCCATGCAGCGTACG
AAGAAGGCCAAGAACGGCCGCCTGGTGACGGTATCCGAGGGTGAAGCCTTGATTAGCCGCTACAAGATCG
TAAAGAGCGAAACCGGGCGGCCGGAGTACATCGAGATCGAGCTAGCTGATTGGATGTACCGCGAGATCAC
AGAAGGCAAGAACCCGGACGTGCTGACGGTTCACCCCGATTACTTTTTGATCGATCCCGGCATCGGCCGT
TTTCTCTACCGCCTGGCACGCCGCGCCGCAGGCAAGGCAGAAGCCAGATGGTTGTTCAAGACGATCTACG
AACGCAGTGGCAGCGCCGGAGAGTTCAAGAAGTTCTGTTTCACCGTGCGCAAGCTGATCGGGTCAAATGA
CCTGCCGGAGTACGATTTGAAGGAGGAGGCGGGGCAGGCTGGCCCGATCCTAGTCATGCGCTACCGCAAC
CTGATCGAGGGCGAAGCATCCGCCGGTTCCTAATGTACGGAGCAGATGCTAGGGCAAATTGCCCTAGCAG
GGGAAAAAGGTCGAAAAGGTCTCTTTCCTGTGGATAGCACGTACATTGGGAACCCAAAGCCGTACATTGG
GAACCGGAACCCGTACATTGGGAACCCAAAGCCGTACATTGGGAACCGGTCACACATGTAAGTGACTGAT
ATAAAAGAGAAAAAAGGCGATTTTTCCGCCTAAAACTCTTTAAAACTTATTAAAACTCTTAAAACCCGCC
TGGCCTGTGCATAACTGTCTGGCCAGCGCACAGCCGAAGAGCTGCAAAAAGCGCCTACCCTTCGGTCGCT
GCGCTCCCTACGCCCCGCCGCTTCGCGTCGGCCTATCGCGGCCGCTGGCCGCTCAAAAATGGCTGGCCTA
CGGCCAGGCAATCTACCAGGGCGCGGACAAGCCGCGCCGTCGCCACTCGACCGCCGGCGCCCACATCAAG
GCACCCTGCCTCGCGCGTTTCGGTGATGACGGTGAAAACCTCTGACACATGCAGCTCCCGGAGACGGTCA
CAGCTTGTCTGTAAGCGGATGCCGGGAGCAGACAAGCCCGTCAGGGCGCGTCAGCGGGTGTTGGCGGGTG
TCGGGGCGCAGCCATGACCCAGTCACGTAGCGATAGCGGAGTGTATACTGGCTTAACTATGCGGCATCAG
AGCAGATTGTACTGAGAGTGCACCATATGCGGTGTGAAATACCGCACAGATGCGTAAGGAGAAAATACCG
CATCAGGCGCTCTTCCGCTTCCTCGCTCACTGACTCGCTGCGCTCGGTCGTTCGGCTGCGGCGAGCGGTA
TCAGCTCACTCAAAGGCGGTAATACGGTTATCCACAGAATCAGGGGATAACGCAGGAAAGAACATGTGAG
CAAAAGGCCAGCAAAAGGCCAGGAACCGTAAAAAGGCCGCGTTGCTGGCGTTTTTCCATAGGCTCCGCCC
CCCTGACGAGCATCACAAAAATCGACGCTCAAGTCAGAGGTGGCGAAACCCGACAGGACTATAAAGATAC
CAGGCGTTTCCCCCTGGAAGCTCCCTCGTGCGCTCTCCTGTTCCGACCCTGCCGCTTACCGGATACCTGT
CCGCCTTTCTCCCTTCGGGAAGCGTGGCGCTTTCTCATAGCTCACGCTGTAGGTATCTCAGTTCGGTGTA
GGTCGTTCGCTCCAAGCTGGGCTGTGTGCACGAACCCCCCGTTCAGCCCGACCGCTGCGCCTTATCCGGT
AACTATCGTCTTGAGTCCAACCCGGTAAGACACGACTTATCGCCACTGGCAGCAGCCACTGGTAACAGGA
TTAGCAGAGCGAGGTATGTAGGCGGTGCTACAGAGTTCTTGAAGTGGTGGCCTAACTACGGCTACACTAG
AAGGACAGTATTTGGTATCTGCGCTCTGCTGAAGCCAGTTACCTTCGGAAAAAGAGTTGGTAGCTCTTGA
TCCGGCAAACAAACCACCGCTGGTAGCGGTGGTTTTTTTGTTTGCAAGCAGCAGATTACGCGCAGAAAAA
AAGGATCTCAAGAAGATCCTTTGATCTTTTCTACGGGGTCTGACGCTCAGTGGAACGAAAACTCACGTTA
AGGGATTTTGGTCATGCATGATATATCTCCCAATTTGTGTAGGGCTTATTATGCACGCTTAAAAATAATA
AAAGCAGACTTGACCTGATAGTTTGGCTGTGAGCAATTATGTGCTTAGTGCATCTAATCGCTTGAGTTAA
CGCCGGCGAAGCGGCGTCGGCTTGAACGAATTTCTAGCTAGACATTATTTGCCGACTACCTTGGTGATCT
CGCCTTTCACGTAGTGGACAAATTCTTCCAACTGATCTGCGCGCGAGGCCAAGCGATCTTCTTCTTGTCC
AAGATAAGCCTGTCTAGCTTCAAGTATGACGGGCTGATACTGGGCCGGCAGGCGCTCCATTGCCCAGTCG
GCAGCGACATCCTTCGGCGCGATTTTGCCGGTTACTGCGCTGTACCAAATGCGGGACAACGTAAGCACTA
CATTTCGCTCATCGCCAGCCCAGTCGGGCGGCGAGTTCCATAGCGTTAAGGTTTCATTTAGCGCCTCAAA
TAGATCCTGTTCAGGAACCGGATCAAAGAGTTCCTCCGCCGCTGGACCTACCAAGGCAACGCTATGTTCT
CTTGCTTTTGTCAGCAAGATAGCCAGATCAATGTCGATCGTGGCTGGCTCGAAGATACCTGCAAGAATGT
CATTGCGCTGCCATTCTCCAAATTGCAGTTCGCGCTTAGCTGGATAACGCCACGGAATGATGTCGTCGTG
CACAACAATGGTGACTTCTACAGCGCGGAGAATCTCGCTCTCTCCAGGGGAAGCCGAAGTTTCCAAAAGG
TCGTTGATCAAAGCTCGCCGCGTTGTTTCATCAAGCCTTACGGTCACCGTAACCAGCAAATCAATATCAC
TGTGTGGCTTCAGGCCGCCATCCACTGCGGAGCCGTACAAATGTACGGCCAGCAACGTCGGTTCGAGATG
GCGCTCGATGACGCCAACTACCTCTGATAGTTGAGTCGATACTTCGGCGATCACCGCTTCCCCCATGATG
TTTAACTTTGTTTTAGGGCGACTGCCCTGCTGCGTAACATCGTTGCTGCTCCATAACATCAAACATCGAC
CCACGGCGTAACGCGCTTGCTGCTTGGATGCCCGAGGCATAGACTGTACCCCAAAAAAACATGTCATAAC
AAGAAGCCATGAAAACCGCCACTGCGCCGTTACCACCGCTGCGTTCGGTCAAGGTTCTGGACCAGTTGCG
TGACGGCAGTTACGCTACTTGCATTACAGCTTACGAACCGAACGAGGCTTATGTCCACTGGGTTCGTGCC
CGAAT
Features (pLannotate 1.2.2; 23 found; start..end, strand, type, name):
    239..263     +  misc_feature   LB T-DNA repeat: left border repeat from nopaline C58 T-DNA
    356..608     -  terminator     NOS terminator: nopaline synthase terminator and poly(A) signal
    651..1442    -  CDS            neo: KKA2_KLEPN - Also known as kan, nptII. Experimental evidence at protein level: Swiss-Prot protein existence level 1. Resistance to kanamycin, neomycin, paromomycin, ribostamycin, butirosin and gentamicin B. From Klebsiella pneumoniae.
   1476..1655    -  promoter       NOS promoter: nopaline synthase promoter
   1745..1766    +  misc_feature   MCS (fragment): pUC18/19 multiple cloning site
   1828..1848    +  protein_bind   attB4: mutant version of attB; core recombination site for the Gateway® BP reaction BP Clonase™
   3836..3856    +  protein_bind   attB1: mutant version of attB; core recombination site for the Gateway® BP reaction BP Clonase™
   3862..3927    +  CDS            pre-CoxIV: mitochondrial presequence of yeast cytochfome c oxidase subunit IV (Hurt et al., 1984)
   3949..4656    +  CDS            mCherry: mCherry is a basic (constitutively fluorescent) red fluorescent protein published in 2004, derived from Discosoma sp.. It is reported to be a very rapidly-maturing monomer with low acid sensitivity.
   4664..4684    -  protein_bind   attB2: mutant version of attB; core recombination site for the Gateway® BP reaction BP Clonase™
   4752..4911    +  polyA_signal   CaMV poly(A) signal (fragment): cauliflower mosaic virus polyadenylation signal
   4940..4980    +  CDS            lacZα (fragment): LacZα fragment of β-galactosidase; lacZ fragment
   5049..5073    +  misc_feature   RB T-DNA repeat: right border repeat from nopaline C58 T-DNA
   5412..5813    +  CDS            Y4CG_SINFN (fragment): Protein inferred from homology: Swiss-Prot protein existence level 3. From Sinorhizobium fredii (strain NBRC 101917 / NGR234).
   6373..7002    +  CDS            pVS1 StaA: stability protein from the Pseudomonas plasmid pVS1 (Heeb et al., 2000)
   7435..8503    +  CDS            pVS1 RepA (fragment): replication protein from the Pseudomonas plasmid pVS1 (Heeb et al., 2000)
   8569..8763    +  rep_origin     pVS1 oriV: origin of replication for the Pseudomonas plasmid pVS1 (Heeb et al., 2000)
   8966..9005    +  CDS            rop (fragment): Rop protein, which maintains plasmids at low copy number; rop
   9107..9247    +  misc_feature   bom: basis of mobility region from pBR322
   9433..10021   -  rep_origin     ori: high-copy-number ColE1/pMB1/pBR322/pUC origin of replication
  10265..11052   -  CDS            SmR (fragment): aminoglycoside adenylyltransferase (Murphy, 1985); aadA; confers resistance to spectinomycin and streptomycin
  11063..11119   -  CDS            GmR (fragment): gentamycin acetyltransferase; aacC1; confers resistance to gentamycin
  11209..1       +  CDS            int (fragment) (across the origin): INT2_ECOLX - Protein inferred from homology: Swiss-Prot protein existence level 3. Putative integrase believed to be involved in the insertion of antibiotic resistance genes into plasmids and transposons. From Escherichia coli.
