[The description below was written by a language model from this plasmid's Addgene catalogue record and pLannotate feature annotations shown in this document.]
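Description:
pCMU-MITr is a plant binary T-DNA expression vector built on the pKm43GW MultiSite Gateway destination backbone. It carries a red fluorescent marker for mitochondria. The plasmid replicates in E. coli through a ColE1/pBR322-type origin, with an adjacent bom mobilisation region. The pVS1 oriV, together with the pVS1 RepA and StaA functions, supports replication and stable maintenance in Agrobacterium. Bacterial selection is by spectinomycin, conferred by an aadA (SmR) gene. The short gentamicin-resistance and integrase fragments annotated next to this gene appear to be remnants of the resistance cassette's origin rather than functional genes.

Two cassettes lie between the nopaline-type left and right T-DNA border repeats. Next to the left border, a NOS promoter drives nptII (neo), ending in the NOS terminator, which allows kanamycin selection of transformed plant tissue. The reporter cassette was assembled by Gateway recombination, as shown by the attB4, attB1 and attB2 sites. The roughly 2 kb interval between attB4 and attB1 is not annotated in the feature table, but it corresponds in position to the Arabidopsis UBQ10 promoter named in the catalogue record. Between attB1 and attB2 sits the mitochondrial presequence of yeast cytochrome c oxidase subunit IV, fused upstream of mCherry, and a CaMV polyadenylation signal follows. The presequence directs import of the fluorescent protein into mitochondria, so constitutive expression from the ubiquitin promoter labels these organelles red.

The construct belongs to a set of organelle, membrane and cytoskeleton markers developed for live-cell imaging in Medicago truncatula, including studies of arbuscular mycorrhizal symbiosis.
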