Addgene plasmid #61198: pCMU-MITr
Purpose: Fluorescent reporter for mitochondria ScCOX4sp-mCherry expressed under AtUBQ10 promoter
Depositing lab: Maria Harrison. Depositing organization: Boyce Thompson Institute for Plant Research, Inc. Publication: A set of fluorescent protein-based markers expressed from constitutive and arbuscular mycorrhiza-inducible promoters to label organelles, membranes and cytoskeletal elements in Medicago truncatula. Ivanov S, Harrison MJ. Plant J. 2014 Oct 20. doi: 10.1111/tpj.12706. PubMed 25329881.
Backbone
  Vector backbone: pKm43GW
  Backbone manufacturer: VIB
  Vector type: Plant Expression
  Selectable markers: Kanamycin
Growth in bacteria
  Bacterial resistance: Spectinomycin, 50 μg/mL
  Growth temperature: 37°C
  Growth strain: DH5alpha
  Copy number: High Copy
Gene/Insert
  Gene/Insert name: ScCOX4sp-mCherry
  Insert size (bp): 798
  Promoter: AtUBQ10
  Tag / fusion protein: mCherry
  Cloning method: Gateway Cloning
  Sequencing primers: 5′ ATGCTTTCACTACGTCAATCTATAAG; 3′ CTTGTACAGCTCGTCCATGC
Terms and licenses: Academic/Nonprofit Terms; Industry Terms: Not Available to Industry
How to cite: pCMU-MITr was a gift from Maria Harrison (Addgene plasmid # 61198 ; http://n2t.net/addgene:61198 ; RRID:Addgene_61198)
