>Addgene plasmid #61198 | pCMU-MITr | addgene partial sequence | sequence record 110349 | Mombaerts mRFPup 5'-GTGGCCGTTCACGGAGCCCTCCATG-3'
TTGATGATGGCCATGTTATCCTCCTCGCCCTTGCTCACCATGGGTTTTTGCTGAAGCAGATATCTAGAGC
TACACAAAGTTCTTGTGGCTGGCTTGAAAAATCTTATAGATTGACGTAGTGAAAGCATGAAGCCTGCTTT
TTTGTACAAACTTGCCTGTTAATCAGAAAAACTCAGATTAATCGACAAATTCGATCGCACAAACTAGAAA
CTAACACCAGATCTAGATAGAAATCACAAATCGAAGAGTAATTATTCGACAAAACTCAAATTATTTGAAC
AAATCGGATGATATCTATGAAACCCTAATCGAGAATTAAGATGATATCTAACGATCAAACCCAGAAAATC
GTCTTCGATCTAAGATTAACAGAATCTAAACCAAAGAACATATACGAAATTGGGATCGAACGAAAACAAA
ATCGAAGATTTTGAGAGAATAAGGAACACAGAAATTTACCTTGATCACGGTAGAGAGAATTGAGAGAAAG
TTTTTAAGATTTTGAGAAATTGAAATCTGAATTGTGAAGAAGAAGAGCTCTTTGGGTATTGTTTTATAGA
AGAAGAAGAAGAAAAGACGAGGACGACTAGGTCACGAGAAAGCTAAGGCGGTGAAGCAATAGCTAATAAT
AAAATGACACGTGTATTGAGCGTTGTTTACACGCAAAGTTGTTTTTGGCTAATTGCCTTATTTTTAGGTT
GAGGAAAAGTATTTGTGCTTTGAGTTGATAAACACGACTCGTGTGTGCCGGCTGCAACCACTTTGACGCC
GTTTATTACTGACTCGTCGACAACCACAATTTCTAACGGTCGTCATAAGATCCAGCCGTTGA
