>Addgene plasmid #61198 | pCMU-MITr | addgene partial sequence | sequence record 110350 | M13-F20 5'-TGTAAAACGACGGCCAGT-3'
TGGAATTTTGGTTTTAGGAATTAGAAATTTTATTGATAGAAGTATTTTACAAATACAAATACATACTAAG
GGTTTCTTATATGCTCAACACATGAGCGAAACCCTATAAGAACCCTAATTCCCTTATCTGGGAACTACTC
ACACATTATTCTGGAGAAAAATAGAGAGAGATAGATTTGTAGAGAGAGACTGGTGATTTTTGCGGACTCT
AGCATGGCCGCTTATTCCACTTTGTACAAGAAAGCTGGGTCTTACTTGTACAGCTCGTCCATGCCGCCGG
TGGAGTGGCGGCCCTCGGCGCGTTCGTACTGTTCCACGATGGTGTAGTCCTCGTTGTGGGAGGTGATGTC
CAACTTGATGTTGACGTTGTAGGCGCCGGGCAGCTGCACGGGCTTCTTGGCCTTGTAGGTGGTCTTGACC
TCAGCGTCGTAGTGGCCGCCGTCCTTCAGCTTCAGCCTCTGCTTGATCTCGCCCTTCAGGGCGCCGTCCT
CGGGGTACATCCGCTCGGAGGAGGCCTCCCAGCCCATGGTCTTCTTCTGCATTACGGGGCCGTCGGAGGG
GAAGTTGGTGCCGCGCAGCTTCACCTTGTAGATGAACTCGCCGTCCTGCAGGGAGGAGTCCTGGGTCACG
GTCACCACGCCGCCGTCCTCGAAGTTCATCACGCGCTCCCACTTGAAGCCCTCGGGGAAGGACAGCTTCA
AGTAGTCGGGGATGTCGGCGGGGTGCTTCACGTAGGCCTTGGAGCCGTACATGAACTGAGGGGACAGGAT
GTCCCAGGCGAAG
